>Addgene plasmid #194631 | pVY-17 TC-TEM1-tag3 | addgene full sequence | sequence record 389370 | Addgene NGS Result
CACTCGGTCGCTACGCTCCGGGCGTGAGACTGCGGCGGGCGCTGCGGACACATACAAAGTTACCCACAGA
TTCCGTGGATAAGCAGGGGACTAACATGTGAGGCAAAACAGCAGGGCCGCGCCGGTGGCGTTTTTCCATA
GGCTCCGCCCTCCTGCCAGAGTTCACATAAACAGACGCTTTTCCGGTGCATCTGTGGGAGCCGTGAGGCT
CAACCATGAATCTGACAGTACGGGCGAAACCCGACAGGACTTAAAGATCCCCACCGTTTCCGGCGGGTCG
CTCCCTCTTGCGCTCTCCTGTTCCGACCCTGCCGTTTACCGGATACCTGTTCCGCCTTTCTCCCTTACGG
GAAGTGTGGCGCTTTCTCATAGCTCACACACTGGTATCTCGGCTCGGTGTAGGTCGTTCGCTCCAAGCTG
GGCTGTAAGCAAGAACTCCCCGTTCAGCCCGACTGCTGCGCCTTATCCGGTAACTGTTCACTTGAGTCCA
ACCCGGAAAAGCACGGTAAAACGCCACTGGCAGCAGCCATTGGTAACTGGGAGTTCGCAGAGGATTTGTT
TAGCTAAACACGCGGTTGCTCTTGAAGTGTGCGCCAAAGTCCGGCTACACTGGAAGGACAGATTTGGTTG
CTGTGCTCTGCGAAAGCCAGTTACCACGGTTAAGCAGTTCCCCAACTGACTTAACCTTCGATCAAACCAC
CTCCCCAGGTGGTTTTTTCGTTTACAGGGCAAAAGATTACGCGCAGAAAAAAAGGATCTCAAGAAGATCC
TTTGATCTTTTCTACTGAACCGCTCTAGATTTCAGTGCAATTTATCTCTTCAAATGTAGCACCTGAAGTC
AGCCCAGGAGGAAGAGGACATCCGGTCAAATAAAACGAAAGGCTCAGTCGAAAGACTGGGCCTTTCGTTT
TAGACTTAGGGACCCTTTATGACAACTTGACGGCTACATCATTCACTTTTTCTTCACAACCGGCACGGAA
CTCGCTCGGGCTGGCCCCGGTGCATTTTTTAAATACCCGCGAGAAATAGAGTTGATCGTCAAAACCAACA
TTGCGACCGACGGTGGCGATAGGCATCCGGGTGGTGCTCAAAAGCAGCTTCGCCTGGCTGATACGTTGGT
CCTCGCGCCAGCTTAAGACGCTAATCCCTAACTGCTGGCGGAAAAGATGTGACAGACGCGACGGCGACAA
GCAAACATGCTGTGCGACGCTGGCGATATCAAAATTGCTGTCTGCCAGGTGATCGCTGATGTACTGACAA
GCCTCGCGTACCCGATTATCCATCGGTGGATGGAGCGACTCGTTAATCGCTTCCATGCGCCGCAGTAACA
ATTGCTCAAGCAGATTTATCGCCAGCAGCTCCGAATAGCGCCCTTCCCCTTGCCCGGCGTTAATGATTTG
CCCAAACAGGTCGCTGAAATGCGGCTGGTGCGCTTCATCCGGGCGAAAGAACCCCGTATTGGCAAATATT
GACGGCCAGTTAAGCCATTCATGCCAGTAGGCGCGCGGACGAAAGTAAACCCACTGGTGATACCATTCGC
GAGCCTCCGGATGACGACCGTAGTGATGAATCTCTCCTGGCGGGAACAGCAAAATATCACCCGGTCGGCA
AACAAATTCTCGTCCCTGATTTTTCACCACCCCCTGACCGCGAATGGTGAGATTGAGAATATAACCTTTC
ATTCCCAGCGGTCGGTCGATAAAAAAATCGAGATAACCGTTGGCCTCAATCGGCGTTAAACCCGCCACCA
GATGGGCATTAAACGAGTATCCCGGCAGCAGGGGATCATTTTGCGCTTCAGCCATACTTTTCATACTCCC
GCCATTCAGAGAAGAAACCAATTGTCCATATTGCATCAGACATTGCCGTCACTGCGTCTTTTACTGGCTC
TTCTCGCTAACCAAACCGGTAACCCCGCTTATTAAAAGCATTCTGTAACAAAGCGGGACCAAAGCCATGA
CAAAAACGCGTAACAAAAGTGTCTATAATCACGGCAGAAAAGTCCACATTGATTATTTGCACGGCGTCAC
ACTTTGCTATGCCATAGCATTTTTATCCATAAGATTAGCGGATACTACCTGACGCTTTTTATCGCAACTC
TCTACTGTTTCTCCATACCCGTTTTTTTGGGCTAGAAATAATTTTGTTTAACTTTAAGAAGGAGATATAC
ATATGGGTTGTTGCCCTGGGTGTTGTGGTGGCGCTAGTATTCAACATTTCCGTGTCGCCCTTATTCCCTT
TTTTGCGGCATTTTGCCTTCCTGTTTTTGCTCACCCAGAAACGCTGGTGAAAGTAAAAGATGCTGAAGAT
CAGTTGGGTGCACGAGTGGGTTACATCGAACTGGATCTCAACAGCGGTAAGATCCTTGAGAGTTTTCGCC
CCGAAGAACGTTTTCCAATGATGAGCACTTTTAAAGTTCTGCTATGTGGCGCGGTATTATCCCGTATTGA
CGCCGGGCAAGAGCAACTCGGTCGCCGCATACACTATTCTCAGAATGACTTGGTTGAGTACTCACCAGTC
ACAGAAAAGCATCTTACGGATGGCATGACAGTAAGAGAATTATGCAGTGCTGCCATAACCATGAGTGATA
ACACTGCGGCCAACTTACTTCTGACAACGATCGGAGGACCGAAGGAGCTAACCGCTTTTTTGCACAACAT
GGGGGATCATGTAACTCGCCTTGATCGTTGGGAACCGGAGCTGAATGAAGCCATACCAAACGACGAGCGT
GACACCACGATGCCTGTAGCAATGGCAACAACGTTGCGCAAACTATTAACTGGCGAACTACTTACTCTAG
CTTCCCGGCAACAATTAATAGACTGGATGGAGGCGGATAAAGTTGCAGGACCACTTCTGCGCTCGGCCCT
TCCGGCTGGCTGGTTTATTGCTGATAAATCTGGAGCCGGTGAGCGTGGGTCTCGCGGTATCATTGCAGCA
CTGGGGCCAGATGGTAAGCCCTCCCGTATCGTAGTTATCTACACGACGGGGAGTCAGGCAACTATGGATG
AACGAAATAGACAGATCGCTGAGATAGGTGCCTCACTGATTAAGCATTGGGGAGGAAGCAAGAAACGCAA
GAAGCGTGGCGGTAGCAAAAAGCGTAAGAAGCGTGGAGGTTCAAAGAAACGTAAAAAGCGATAATAAACT
TAATTAACGGCACTCCTCAGCCAAGTCAAAAGCCTCCGACCGGAGGCTTTTGACTACATGCCCATGGCGT
TTACGCCCCGCCCTGCCACTCATCGCAGTACTGTTGTAATTCATTAAGCATTCTGCCGACATGGAAGCCA
TCACAAACGGCATGATGAACCTGAATCGCCAGCGGCATCAGCACCTTGTCGCCTTGCGTATAATATTTGC
CCATAGTGAAAACGGGGGCGAAGAAGTTGTCCATATTGGCCACGTTTAAATCAAAACTGGTGAAACTCAC
CCAGGGATTGGCTGAGACGAAAAACATATTCTCAATAAACCCTTTAGGGAAATAGGCCAGGTTTTCACCG
TAACACGCCACATCTTGCGAATATATGTGTAGAAACTGCCGGAAATCGTCGTGGTATTCACTCCAGAGCG
ATGAAAACGTTTCAGTTTGCTCATGGAAAACGGTGTAACAAGGGTGAACACTATCCCATATCACCAGCTC
ACCGTCTTTCATTGCCATACGGAACTCCGGATGAGCATTCATCAGGCGGGCAAGAATGTGAATAAAGGCC
GGATAAAACTTGTGCTTATTTTTCTTTACGGTCTTTAAAAAGGCCGTAATATCCAGCTGAACGGTCTGGT
TATAGGTACATTGAGTAACTGACTGAAATGCCTCAAAATGTTCTTTACGATGCCATTGGGATATATCAAC
GGTGGTATATCCAGTGATTTTTTTCTCCATTTTAGCTTCCTTAGCTCCTGAAAATCTCGATAACTCAAAA
AATACGCCCGGTAGTGATCTTATTTCATTATGGTGAAAGTTGGAACCTCTTACGTGCCAAGCCAAATAGG
CCGT
Features (pLannotate 1.2.2; 9 found; start..end, strand, type, name):
     39..777     -  rep_origin     CloDF13 ori: Plasmids containing the CloDF13 (CDF) origin of replication can be propagated in E. coli cells that contain additional plasmids with compatible origins.
    867..912     +  terminator     rrnB T1 terminator: transcription terminator T1 from the E. coli rrnB gene
    927..1805    -  CDS            araC: L-arabinose regulatory protein; araC
   1832..2116    +  promoter       araBAD promoter: araBAD; promoter of the L-arabinose operon of E. coli; the araC regulatory gene is transcribed in the opposite direction (Guzman et al., 1995)
   2143..2165    +  RBS            RBS: efficient ribosome binding site from bacteriophage T7 gene 10 (Olins and Rangwala, 1989)
   2206..3060    +  CDS            AmpR: β-lactamase; bla; confers resistance to ampicillin, carbenicillin, and related antibiotics
   3174..3205    +  terminator     tonB terminator: bidirectional E. coli tonB-P14 transcription terminator
   3221..3880    -  CDS            CmR: chloramphenicol acetyltransferase; cat; confers resistance to chloramphenicol
   3881..3978    -  promoter       cat promoter: promoter of the E. coli cat gene encoding chloramphenicol acetyltransferase
