[The description below was written by a language model from this plasmid's Addgene catalogue record and pLannotate feature annotations shown in this document.]
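Description:
pVY-17 TC-TEM1-tag3 is a roughly 4 kb bacterial expression plasmid built on the p2-39 backbone for arabinose-inducible production of a modified TEM-1 β-lactamase in E. coli. It replicates from a CloDF13 (CDF) origin, which is compatible with other common origin classes and so allows co-maintenance with additional plasmids. Selection is by chloramphenicol, through a chloramphenicol acetyltransferase gene driven by its own cat promoter. The record lists copy number as unknown.

The expression cassette consists of the araBAD (pBAD) promoter with the divergently transcribed araC regulator, which together provide tight, L-arabinose-dependent control, followed by a bacteriophage T7 gene 10 ribosome binding site and the TEM-1 coding sequence. A tonB terminator lies downstream, and an rrnB T1 terminator lies beyond araC. The feature annotated as "AmpR" in the table is therefore the payload rather than the selection marker: here β-lactamase is the protein of interest, expressed only on induction. According to the catalogue fields, it carries an N-terminal tetracysteine motif, the type of short tag that binds biarsenical fluorogenic dyes for labelling in live cells. It also carries a C-terminal cationic peptide made of three repeats of a short lysine/arginine-rich unit with flexible linkers ("tag3"). These short tags are not annotated separately in the feature table.

The associated study concerns intracellular phase separation of globular proteins promoted by short cationic peptides. In that context, the construct appears intended to test whether such a tag drives a functional antibiotic-resistance enzyme into condensates inside bacteria, with the tetracysteine tag presumably allowing its localisation to be visualised.
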