Addgene plasmid #194631: pVY-17 TC-TEM1-tag3
Purpose: antibiotic resistance enzyme with cationic peptide tag and tetracysteine tag
Depositing lab: Allie Obermeyer. Depositing organization: Columbia University. Publication: Intracellular phase separation of globular proteins facilitated by short cationic peptides. Yeong V, Wang JW, Horn JM, Obermeyer AC. Nat Commun. 2022 Dec 22;13(1):7882. doi: 10.1038/s41467-022-35529-2. PubMed 36550144.
Backbone
  Vector backbone: p2-39
  Total vector size (bp): 3993
  Vector type: Bacterial Expression
Growth in bacteria
  Bacterial resistance: Chloramphenicol, 25 μg/mL
  Growth temperature: 37°C
  Growth strain: DH5alpha
  Copy number: Unknown
Gene/Insert
  Gene/Insert name: tetracysteine-TEM1-GGSKKRKKRGGSKKRKKRGGSKKRKKR (alt name: TC-TEM1-tag3)
  Promoter: pBAD
  Tag / fusion protein: MGCCPGCCGGA (N terminal on insert); GGSKKRKKRGGSKKRKKRGGSKKRKKR (C terminal on insert)
  Cloning method: Gibson Cloning
  Sequencing primers: 5′ pBAD forward
Terms and licenses: Academic/Nonprofit Terms; Industry Terms: Not Available to Industry
Depositor comments: Please visit https://www.biorxiv.org/content/10.1101/2021.07.08.450573v1 for bioRxiv preprint.
How to cite: pVY-17 TC-TEM1-tag3 was a gift from Allie Obermeyer (Addgene plasmid # 194631 ; http://n2t.net/addgene:194631 ; RRID:Addgene_194631)
